>Addgene plasmid #152693 | pGBW-m4134427 | depositor full sequence | sequence record 295705 | Full Sequence
CACCATGGCAATTGCCTCAGAATTTAGTTCCCTCCCCTCGTACGCTGCGTTCGCTACCGCCCAAGAGGCA
TATGAGCAGGCCGTAGCCAACGGGGACAGCGAAGTGGTTCTTAAGAAACTGAAGAAATCTTTGAATGTGG
CAAAGAGCGAGTTTGATCGGGACGCGGCAATGCAGAGGAAGCTGGAAAAAATGGCTGATCAGGCTATGAC
ACAGATGTACAAACAAGCCCGATCCGAGGACAAGAGAGCTAAAGTCACTTCTGCCATGCAAACGATGCTA
TTCACCATGTTACGTAAGCTGGATAACGACGCACTCAATAACATAATCAATAACGCCCGCGATGGTTGTG
TGCCATTGAATATCATTCCTCTTACTACAGCGGCCAAGCTGATGGTCGTTATCCCGGACTATAACACATA
CAAAAATACCTGCGACGGCACCACTTTCACGTATGCTAGCGCCCTGTGGGAAATACAGCAGGTAGTGGAT
GCCGATTCAAAGATTGTGCAGCTTAGTGAGATCTCCATGGACAACAGTCCCAACTTGGCTTGGCCTTTAA
TCGTCACAGCTCTCAGAGCCAATAGCGCAGTTAAACTGCAAGAAAACCTTTACTTTCAGTCGGGGAAACC
TATACCCAATCCACTTCTCGGCTTAGATTCTACCTAAGCTAGCTTGACTGACTGAGATACAGCGTACCTT
CAGCTCACAGACATGATAAGATACATTGATGAGTTTGGACAAACCACAACTAGAATGCAGTGAAAAAAAT
GCTTTATTTGTGAAATTTGTGATGCTATTGCTTTATTTGTAACCATTATAAGCTGCAATAAACAAGTTAA
CAACAACAATTGCATTCATTTTATGTTTCAGGTTCAGGGGGAGGTGTGGGAGGTTTTTTAAAGCAAGTAA
AACCTCTACAAATGTGGTATTGGCCCATCTCTATCGGTATCGTAGCATAACCCCTTGGGGCCTCTAAACG
GGTCTTGAGGGGTTTTTTGTGCCCCTCGGGCCGGATTGCTATCTACCGGCATTGGCGCAGAAAAAAATGC
CTGATGCGACGCTGCGCGTCTTATACTCCCACATATGCCAGATTCAGCAACGGATACGGCTTCCCCAACT
TGCCCACTTCCATACGTGTCCTCCTTACCAGAAATTTATCCTTAAGGTCGTCAGCTATCCTGCAGGCGAT
CTCTCGATTTCGATCAAGACATTCCTTTAATGGTCTTTTCTGGACACCACTAGGGGTCAGAAGTAGTTCA
TCAAACTTTCTTCCCTCCCTAATCTCATTGGTTACCTTGGGCTATCGAAACTTAATTAACCAGTCAAGTC
AGCTACTTGGCGAGATCGACTTGTCTGGGTTTCGACTACGCTCAGAATTGCGTCAGTCAAGTTCGATCTG
GTCCTTGCTATTGCACCCGTTCTCCGATTACGAGTTTCATTTAAATCATGTGAGCAAAAGGCCAGCAAAA
GGCCAGGAACCGTAAAAAGGCCGCGTTGCTGGCGTTTTTCCATAGGCTCCGCCCCCCTGACGAGCATCAC
AAAAATCGACGCTCAAGTCAGAGGTGGCGAAACCCGACAGGACTATAAAGATACCAGGCGTTTCCCCCTG
GAAGCTCCCTCGTGCGCTCTCCTGTTCCGACCCTGCCGCTTACCGGATACCTGTCCGCCTTTCTCCCTTC
GGGAAGCGTGGCGCTTTCTCATAGCTCACGCTGTAGGTATCTCAGTTCGGTGTAGGTCGTTCGCTCCAAG
CTGGGCTGTGTGCACGAACCCCCCGTTCAGCCCGACCGCTGCGCCTTATCCGGTAACTATCGTCTTGAGT
CCAACCCGGTAAGACACGACTTATCGCCACTGGCAGCAGCCACTGGTAACAGGATTAGCAGAGCGAGGTA
TGTAGGCGGTGCTACAGAGTTCTTGAAGTGGTGGCCTAACTACGGCTACACTAGAAGAACAGTATTTGGT
ATCTGCGCTCTGCTGAAGCCAGTTACCTTCGGAAAAAGAGTTGGTAGCTCTTGATCCGGCAAACAAACCA
CCGCTGGTAGCGGTGGTTTTTTTGTTTGCAAGCAGCAGATTACGCGCAGAAAAAAAGGATCTCAAGAAGA
TCCTTTGATCTTTTCTACGGGGTCTGACGCTCAGTGGAACGAAAACTCACGTTAAGGGATTTTGGTCATG
AGATTATCAAAAAGGATCTTCACCTAGATCCTTTTAAATTAAAAATGAAGTTTTAAATCAATCTAAAGTA
TATATGAGTAAACTTGGTCTGACAGTTACCAATGCTTAATCAGTGAGGCACCTATCTCAGCGATCTGTCT
ATTTCGTTCATCCATAGTTGCATTTAAATTTCCGAACTCTCCAAGGCCCTCGTCGGAAAATCTTCAAACC
TTTCGTCCGATCCATCTTGCAGGCTACCTCTCGAACGAACTATCGCAAGTCTCTTGGCCGGCCTTGCGCC
TTGGCTATTGCTTGGCAGCGCCTATCGCCAGGTATTACTCCAATCCCGAATATCCGAGATCGGGATCACC
CGAGAGAAGTTCAACCTACATCCTCAATCCCGATCTATCCGAGATCCGAGGAATATCGAAATCGGGGCGC
GCCTGGCCTCCGCGCCGGGTTTTGGCGCCTCCCGCGGGCGCCCCCCTCGTCACGGCGAGCGCTGCCACGT
CAGACGAAGGGCGCAGGAGCGTCCTGATCCTTCCGCCCGGACGCTCAGGACAGCGGCCCGCTGCTCATAA
GACTCGGCCTTAGAACCCCAGTATCAGCAGAAGGACATTTTAGGACGGGACTTGGGTGACTCTAGGGCAC
TGGTTTTCTTTCCAGAGAGCGGAACAGGCGAGGAAAAGTAGTCCCTTCTCGGCGATTCTGCGGAGGGATC
TCCGTGGGGCGGTGAACGCCGATGATTATATAAGGACGCGCCGGGTGTGGCACAGCTAGTTCCGTCGCAG
CCGGGATTTGGGTCGCGGTTCTTGTTTGTGGATCGCTGTGATCGTCACTTGGTGAGTAGCGGGCTGCTGG
GCTGGCCGGGGCTTTCGTGGCCGCCGGGCCGCTCGGTGGGACGGAAGCGTGTGGAGAGACCGCCAAGGGC
TGTAGTCTGGGTCCGCGAGCAAGGTTGCCCTGAACTGGGGGTTGGGGGGAGCGCAGCAAAATGGCGGCTG
TTCCCGAGTCTTGAATGGAAGACGCTTGTGAGGCGGGCTGTGAGGTCGTTGAAACAAGGTGGGGGGCATG
GTGGGCGGCAAGAACCCAAGGTCTTGAGCCCTTCGCTAATGCGGGAAAGCTCTTATTCGGGTGAGATGGG
CTGGGCACCATCTGGGGACCCTGACGTGAAGTTTGTCACTGACTGGAGAACTCGGTTTGTCGTCTGTTGC
GGGGGCGGCAGTTATGGCGGTGCCGTTGGGCAGTGCACCCGTACCTTTGGGAGCGCGCGCCCTCGTCGTG
TCGTGACGTCACCCGTTCTGTTGGCTTATAATGCAGGGTGGGGCCACCTGCCGGTAGGTGTGCGGTAGGC
TTTTCTCCGTCGCAGGACGCAGGGTTCGGGCCTAGGGTAGGCTCTCCTGAATCGACAGGCGCCGGACCTC
TGGTGAGGGGAGGGATAAGTGAGGCGTCAGTTTCTTTGGTCGGTTTTATGTACCTATCTTCTTAAGTAGC
TGAAGCTCCGGTTTTGAACTATGCGCTCGGGGTTGGCGAGTGTGTTTTGTGAAGTTTTTTAGGCACCTTT
TGAAATGTAATCATTTGGGTCAATATGTAATTTTCAGTGTTAGACTTGTAAATTGTCCGCTAAATTCTGG
CCGTTTTTGGCTTTTTTGTTAGACAACATGACCGAGTACAAGCCCACGGTGCGCCTCGCCACCCGCGACG
ACGTCCCCAGGGCCGTACGCACCCTCGCCGCCGCGTTCGCCGACTACCCCGCCACGCGCCACACCGTCGA
TCCGGACCGCCACATCGAGCGGGTCACCGAGCTGCAAGAACTCTTCCTCACGCGCGTCGGGCTCGACATC
GGCAAGGTGTGGGTCGCGGACGACGGCGCCGCGGTGGCGGTCTGGACCACGCCGGAGAGCGTCGAAGCGG
GGGCGGTGTTCGCCGAGATCGGCCCGCGCATGGCCGAGTTGAGCGGTTCCCGGCTGGCCGCGCAGCAACA
GATGGAGGGCCTCCTGGCGCCGCACCGGCCCAAGGAGCCCGCGTGGTTCCTGGCCACCGTCGGCGTCTCG
CCCGACCACCAGGGCAAGGGTCTGGGCAGCGCCGTCGTGCTCCCCGGAGTGGAGGCCGCCGAGCGCGCCG
GGGTGCCCGCCTTCCTGGAGACCTCCGCGCCCCGCAACCTCCCCTTCTACGAGCGGCTCGGCTTCACCGT
CACCGCCGACGTCGAGGTGCCCGAAGGACCGCGCACCTGGTGCATGACCCGCAAGCCCGGTGCCTAGGCT
AGTATGTAAGCCTAGTCTTAGATAATAAAATCGCTATCCATCGAAGATGGATGTGTGTTGGTTTTTTGTG
TGTGTAACGCTAGGCGCGCCTGGTGTACCGAGAACGATCCTCTCAGTGCGAGTCTCGACGATCCATATCG
TTGCTTGGCAGTCAGCCAGTCGGAATCCAGCTTGGGACCCAGGAAGTCCAATCGTCAGATATTGTACTCA
AGCCTGGTCACGGCAGCGTACCGATCTGTTTAAACCTAGATATTGATAGTCTGATCGGTCAACGTATAAT
CGAGTCCTAGCTTTTGCAAACATCTATCAAGAGACAGGATCAGCAGGAGGCTTTCGCATGAGTATTCAAC
ATTTCCGTGTCGCCCTTATTCCCTTTTTTGCGGCATTTTGCCTTCCTGTTTTTGCTCACCCAGAAACGCT
GGTGAAAGTAAAAGATGCTGAAGATCAGTTGGGTGCGCGAGTGGGTTACATCGAACTGGATCTCAACAGC
GGTAAGATCCTTGAGAGTTTTCGCCCCGAAGAACGCTTTCCAATGATGAGCACTTTTAAAGTTCTGCTAT
GTGGCGCGGTATTATCCCGTATTGACGCCGGGCAAGAGCAACTCGGTCGCCGCATACACTATTCTCAGAA
TGACTTGGTTGAGTATTCACCAGTCACAGAAAAGCATCTTACGGATGGCATGACAGTAAGAGAATTATGC
AGTGCTGCCATAACCATGAGTGATAACACTGCGGCCAACTTACTTCTGACAACGATTGGAGGACCGAAGG
AGCTAACCGCTTTTTTGCACAACATGGGGGATCATGTAACTCGCCTTGATCGTTGGGAACCGGAGCTGAA
TGAAGCCATACCAAACGACGAGCGTGACACCACGATGCCTGTAGCAATGGCAACAACCTTGCGTAAACTA
TTAACTGGCGAACTACTTACTCTAGCTTCCCGGCAACAGTTGATAGACTGGATGGAGGCGGATAAAGTTG
CAGGACCACTTCTGCGCTCGGCCCTTCCGGCTGGCTGGTTTATTGCTGATAAATCTGGAGCCGGTGAGCG
TGGGTCTCGCGGTATCATTGCAGCACTGGGGCCAGATGGTAAGCCCTCCCGTATCGTAGTTATCTACACG
ACGGGGAGTCAGGCAACTATGGATGAACGAAATAGACAGATCGCTGAGATAGGTGCCTCACTGATTAAGC
ATTGGTAACCGATTCTAGGTGCATTGGCGCAGAAAAAAATGCCTGATGCGACGCTGCGCGTCTTATACTC
CCACATATGCCAGATTCAGCAACGGATACGGCTTCCCCAACTTGCCCACTTCCATACGTGTCCTCCTTAC
CAGAAATTTATCCTTAAGATCGTTTAAACTCGACTCTGGCTCTATCGAATCTCCGTCGTTTCGAGCTTAC
GCGAACAGCCGTGGCGCTCATTTGCTCGTCGGGCATCGAATCTCGTCAGCTATCGTCAGCTTACCTTTTT
GGCAGCGATCGCGGCTCCCGACATCTTGGACCATTAGCTCCACAGGTATCTTCTTCCCTCTAGTGGTCAT
AACAGCAGCTTCAGCTACCTCTCAATTCAAAAAACCCCTCAAGACCCGTTTAGAGGCCCCAAGGGGTTAT
GCTATCAATCGTTGCGTTACACACACAAAAAACCAACACACATCCATCTTCGATGGATAGCGATTTTATT
ATCTAACTGCTGATCGAGTGTAGCCAGATCTAGTAATCAATTACGGGGTCATTAGTTCATAGCCCATATA
TGGAGTTCCGCGTTACATAACTTACGGTAAATGGCCCGCCTGGCTGACCGCCCAACGACCCCCGCCCATT
GACGTCAATAATGACGTATGTTCCCATAGTAACGCCAATAGGGACTTTCCATTGACGTCAATGGGTGGAG
TATTTACGGTAAACTGCCCACTTGGCAGTACATCAAGTGTATCATATGCCAAGTACGCCCCCTATTGACG
TCAATGACGGTAAATGGCCCGCCTGGCATTATGCCCAGTACATGACCTTATGGGACTTTCCTACTTGGCA
GTACATCTACGTATTAGTCATCGCTATTACCATGCTGATGCGGTTTTGGCAGTACATCAATGGGCGTGGA
TAGCGGTTTGACTCACGGGGATTTCCAAGTCTCCACCCCATTGACGTCAATGGGAGTTTGTTTTGGCACC
AAAATCAACGGGACTTTCCAAAATGTCGTAACAACTCCGCCCCATTGACGCAAATGGGCGGTAGGCGTGT
ACGGTGGGAGGTCTATATAAGCAGAGCTGGTTTAGTGAACCGTCAGATCAGATCTTTGTCGATCCTACCA
TCCACTCGACACACCCGCCAGCGGCCGC
Features (pLannotate 1.2.2; 19 found; start..end, strand, type, name):
    717..838     -  polyA_signal   SV40 poly(A) signal: SV40 polyadenylation signal
    861..930     -  CDS            large T antigen (fragment): large T antigen from SV40 (simian virus 40)
    953..999     +  terminator     T7 terminator: transcription terminator for bacteriophage T7 RNA polymerase
   1029..1165    +  terminator     rrnG terminator: transcription terminator from the E. coli ribosomal RNA rrnG operon (Albrechtsen et al., 1991)
   1210..1281    +  misc_feature   3' β-globin insulator: insulator downstream of the human β-globin locus (Farrell et al., 2002)
   1507..2095    -  rep_origin     ori: high-copy-number ColE1/pMB1/pBR322/pUC origin of replication
   2267..2331    -  CDS            bla(M) (fragment): β-lactamase lacking the signal sequence; bla(M); allows cytosolic expression of β-lactamase
   2595..3804    +  promoter       UbC promoter: human ubiquitin C promoter
   3808..4405    +  CDS            PuroR (fragment): puromycin N-acetyltransferase; pac from Streptomyces; confers resistance to puromycin
   4434..4482    +  polyA_signal   poly(A) signal: synthetic polyadenylation signal
   4748..5608    +  CDS            AmpR: β-lactamase; bla; confers resistance to ampicillin, carbenicillin, and related antibiotics
   5621..5757    +  terminator     rrnG terminator: transcription terminator from the E. coli ribosomal RNA rrnG operon (Albrechtsen et al., 1991)
   5902..5973    +  misc_feature   5' β-globin insulator: insulator upstream of the human β-globin locus (Farrell et al., 2002)
   5978..6024    -  terminator     T7 terminator: transcription terminator for bacteriophage T7 RNA polymerase
   6042..6090    -  polyA_signal   poly(A) signal: synthetic polyadenylation signal
   6171..6474    +  enhancer       CMV enhancer: human cytomegalovirus immediate early enhancer
   6547..6564    -  promoter       CMV promoter (fragment): human cytomegalovirus (CMV) immediate early promoter
   6627..6678    +  promoter       CMVd2 promoter: truncated human cytomegalovirus (CMV) immediate early promoter that yields moderately reduced expression relative to the full-length promoter
   6744..607     +  CDS            R1A_SARS2 (fragment) (across the origin): Experimental evidence at protein level: Swiss-Prot protein existence level 1. [Non-structural protein 10]: Plays a pivotal role in viral transcription by stimulating both nsp14 3'-5' exoribonuclease and nsp16 2'-O-methyltransferase activities. Therefore plays an essential role in viral mRNAs cap methylation. From Severe acute respiratory syndrome coronavirus 2 (2019-nCoV) (SARS-CoV-2).
