[The description below was written by a language model from this plasmid's Addgene catalogue record and pLannotate feature annotations shown in this document.]
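Description:
pGBW-m4134427 is a mammalian expression plasmid carrying the wild-type SARS-CoV-2 non-structural protein 8 (nsp8) coding region, a roughly 0.6 kb segment of the viral ORF1ab polyprotein, in the pTwist_CMV_Puro_6 backbone. The full construct is about 6.7 kb. It is maintained in E. coli through a high-copy ColE1/pUC-type origin and selected with ampicillin via an intact β-lactamase gene; a short additional bla fragment annotated elsewhere appears to be a backbone remnant.

The insert is driven by the human cytomegalovirus immediate-early enhancer and promoter. The automated annotation detects the enhancer plus only partial or truncated CMV promoter matches, and the coding sequence spans the numbering origin of the circular sequence. It is picked up as a fragment of the SARS-CoV-2 replicase polyprotein 1a; the functional text attached to that hit describes nsp10, but this is generic polyprotein annotation and the catalogue identifies the insert as nsp8. According to the catalogue, the backbone supplies a C-terminal V5 epitope preceded by a TEV protease cleavage site, allowing detection or pull-down and subsequent tag removal, although these elements are not individually annotated in the feature table. An SV40 polyadenylation signal lies downstream of the open reading frame.

A separate cassette places puromycin N-acetyltransferase under the human ubiquitin C promoter with a synthetic poly(A) signal, enabling selection of transfected mammalian cells. β-globin insulator elements, bacterial rrnG and T7 terminators, and an extra synthetic poly(A) signal flank the units, presumably to limit transcriptional read-through between them. The plasmid suits expression of tagged nsp8, a component of the coronavirus replication machinery, in mammalian cells.
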