Addgene plasmid #152693: pGBW-m4134427
Purpose: Mammalian expression plasmid for SARS-CoV-2 nsp8
Depositing lab: Ginkgo Bioworks & Benjie Chen. Depositing organization: Ginkgo Bioworks.
Backbone
  Vector backbone: pTwist_CMV_Puro_6
  Backbone size w/o insert (bp): 6080
  Vector type: Mammalian Expression
  Selectable markers: Puromycin
Growth in bacteria
  Bacterial resistance: Ampicillin, 100 μg/mL
  Growth temperature: 37°C
  Growth strain: DH5alpha
  Copy number: High Copy
Gene/Insert
  Gene/Insert name: SARS-CoV-2 nsp8
  Species: Severe acute respiratory syndrome coronavirus 2
  Insert size (bp): 593
  Mutation: wt
  Entrez Gene: ORF1ab (a.k.a. GU280_gp01)
  Promoter: CMV
  Tag / fusion protein: Cleavable TEV;V5 (C terminal on backbone)
  Cloning method: Unknown
Resource information
  A portion of this plasmid was derived from a plasmid made by: GinkgoBioworks
Depositor comments: NCBI reference sequence: YP_009725304.1
How to cite: pGBW-m4134427 was a gift from Ginkgo Bioworks & Benjie Chen (Addgene plasmid # 152693 ; http://n2t.net/addgene:152693 ; RRID:Addgene_152693)
